Addgene plasmid #191482: pLV-SARS-CoV-2 SL1 alone-Luciferase
Purpose: Luciferase reporter for SARS-CoV-2 5' UTR SL1 alone
Depositing lab: Hao Wu. Depositing organization: Boston Children's Hospital. Publication: SARS-CoV-2 Nsp1 suppresses host but not viral translation through a bipartite mechanism. Shi M, Wang L, Fontana P, Vora S, Zhang Y, Fu TM, Lieberman J, Wu H. bioRxiv. 2020 Sep 18. doi: 10.1101/2020.09.18.302901. PubMed 32995777.
Backbone
  Vector backbone: pLV
  Vector type: Lentiviral, Luciferase
Growth in bacteria
  Bacterial resistance: Ampicillin, 100 μg/mL
  Growth temperature: 37°C
  Growth strain: NEB Stable
  Copy number: High Copy
Gene/Insert
  Gene/Insert name: SARS-CoV-2 5' UTR SL1 alone
  Species: Severe acute respiratory syndrome coronavirus 2
  Mutation: Contains only the stem-loop1 region of SARS-CoV-2 5' UTR
  Cloning method: Gibson Cloning
  Sequencing primers: 5′ n/a
Terms and licenses: Academic/Nonprofit Terms; Industry Terms: Not Available to Industry
How to cite: pLV-SARS-CoV-2 SL1 alone-Luciferase was a gift from Hao Wu (Addgene plasmid # 191482 ; http://n2t.net/addgene:191482 ; RRID:Addgene_191482)
