[The description below was written by a language model from this plasmid's Addgene catalogue record and pLannotate feature annotations shown in this document.]
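Description:
pLV-SARS-CoV-2 SL1 alone-Luciferase is a third-generation-style, self-inactivating HIV-1 lentiviral transfer plasmid (about 8.4 kb) built on a pLV backbone and carrying a firefly luciferase reporter. In bacteria it is maintained through a high-copy ColE1/pUC origin and selected with ampicillin via the bla gene. The backbone also retains an f1 origin, an SV40 origin, T7 and T3 promoters, and remnants of the lac region. The viral portion has an RSV promoter driving a truncated 5' LTR, so genomic RNA can be made without Tat. This is followed by the Ψ packaging signal with a short gag fragment, the RRE for Rev-dependent nuclear export, the cPPT/CTS, and a ΔU3 3' LTR with a downstream SV40 polyadenylation signal.

The expression cassette between the LTRs consists of the CMV enhancer and promoter, a short leader region, the luc+ firefly luciferase coding sequence, and a WPRE to enhance transcript expression. According to the catalogue entry, the insert is the stem-loop 1 (SL1) region of the SARS-CoV-2 5' UTR on its own, introduced by Gibson cloning. It is not annotated in the feature table, but it presumably lies in the gap between the CMV promoter and luciferase, so that it forms the 5' leader of the reporter mRNA. The 24-nt "mScarlet" hit in that interval is probably a short linker or cloning remnant rather than a functional fluorescent protein. No mammalian selection marker is annotated.

The construct serves as a translation reporter for asking whether SL1 alone influences luciferase output. The associated study concerns suppression of host but not viral translation by SARS-CoV-2 Nsp1. It can be used by direct transfection or after packaging into lentivirus.
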