Features (pLannotate 1.2.2; 27 found; start..end, strand, type, name):
      1..181     +  LTR            5' LTR (truncated): truncated 5' long terminal repeat (LTR) from HIV-1
    228..353     +  misc_feature   HIV-1 Ψ: packaging signal of human immunodeficiency virus type 1
    337..700     +  CDS            HIV-1 gag (fragment): gag protein from human immunodeficiency virus 1; gag
    846..1079    +  misc_feature   RRE: The Rev response element (RRE) of HIV-1 allows for Rev-dependent mRNA export from the nucleus to the cytoplasm.
   1456..1556    +  CDS            Rev (fragment): human immunodeficiency virus 1 (HIV-1) Rev protein; rev; enhances nuclear export of unspliced and incompletely spliced viral mRNAs
   1575..1691    +  misc_feature   cPPT/CTS: central polypurine tract and central termination sequence of HIV-1
   1714..2017    +  enhancer       CMV enhancer: human cytomegalovirus immediate early enhancer
   2018..2221    +  promoter       CMV promoter: human cytomegalovirus (CMV) immediate early promoter
   2268..2291    +  CDS            mScarlet (fragment): bright monomeric red fluorescent protein evolved from a synthetic template (Bindels et al., 2016)
   2304..3956    +  CDS            luciferase: firefly luciferase; luc+; enhanced luc+ version of the luciferase gene
   3969..4557    +  misc_feature   WPRE: woodchuck hepatitis virus posttranscriptional regulatory element
   4574..4642    +  CDS            nef (fragment): NEF_HV1Z2 - Experimental evidence at protein level: Swiss-Prot protein existence level 1. Extracellular Nef protein targets CD4(+) T-lymphocytes for apoptosis by interacting with CXCR4 surface receptors. From Human immunodeficiency virus type 1 group M subtype D (isolate Z2/CDC-Z34) (HIV-1).
   4644..4877    +  LTR            3' LTR (ΔU3): self-inactivating 3' long terminal repeat (LTR) from HIV-1
   4949..5070    +  polyA_signal   SV40 poly(A) signal: SV40 polyadenylation signal
   5110..5245    +  rep_origin     SV40 ori: SV40 origin of replication
   5266..5284    -  promoter       T7 promoter: promoter for bacteriophage T7 RNA polymerase
   5292..5447    +  CDS            lacZα (fragment): LacZα fragment of β-galactosidase; lacZ fragment
   5452..5880    +  rep_origin     f1 ori (sequence partly withheld): f1 bacteriophage origin of replication; arrow indicates direction of (+) strand synthesis
   5933..6037    +  promoter       AmpR promoter: bla
   6038..6898    +  CDS            AmpR: β-lactamase; bla; confers resistance to ampicillin, carbenicillin, and related antibiotics
   7069..7657    +  rep_origin     ori: high-copy-number ColE1/pMB1/pBR322/pUC origin of replication
   7840..7932    +  CDS            lacI (fragment): lac repressor; lacI; The lac repressor binds to the lac operator to inhibit transcription in E. coli. This inhibition can be relieved by adding lactose or isopropyl-β-D-thiogalactopyranoside (IPTG).
   7945..7966    +  protein_bind   CAP binding site: CAP binding activates transcription in the presence of cAMP. E. coli catabolite activator protein
   7985..8011    +  promoter       lac promoter (fragment): promoter for the E. coli lac operon
   8019..8035    +  protein_bind   lac operator: The lac repressor binds to the lac operator to inhibit transcription in E. coli. This inhibition can be relieved by adding lactose or isopropyl-β-D-thiogalactopyranoside (IPTG). lac repressor encoded by lacI
   8080..8098    +  promoter       T3 promoter: promoter for bacteriophage T3 RNA polymerase
   8126..8352    +  promoter       RSV promoter: Rous sarcoma virus enhancer/promoter
>Addgene plasmid #191482 | pLV-SARS-CoV-2 SL1 alone-Luciferase | addgene full sequence | sequence record 377398 | Addgene NGS Result
GGGTCTCTCTGGTTAGACCAGATCTGAGCCTGGGAGCTCTCTGGCTAACTAGGGAACCCACTGCTTAAGC
CTCAATAAAGCTTGCCTTGAGTGCTTCAAGTAGTGTGTGCCCGTCTGTTGTGTGACTCTGGTAACTAGAG
ATCCCTCAGACCCTTTTAGTCAGTGTGGAAAATCTCTAGCAGTGGCGCCCGAACAGGGACTTGAAAGCGA
AAGGGAAACCAGAGGAGCTCTCTCGACGCAGGACTCGGCTTGCTGAAGCGCGCACGGCAAGAGGCGAGGG
GCGGCGACTGGTGAGTACGCCAAAAATTTTGACTAGCGGAGGCTAGAAGGAGAGAGATGGGTGCGAGAGC
GTCAGTATTAAGCGGGGGAGAATTAGATCGCGATGGGAAAAAATTCGGTTAAGGCCAGGGGGAAAGAAAA
AATATAAATTAAAACATATAGTATGGGCAAGCAGGGAGCTAGAACGATTCGCAGTTAATCCTGGCCTGTT
AGAAACATCAGAAGGCTGTAGACAAATACTGGGACAGCTACAACCATCCCTTCAGACAGGATCAGAAGAA
CTTAGATCATTATATAATACAGTAGCAACCCTCTATTGTGTGCATCAAAGGATAGAGATAAAAGACACCA
AGGAAGCTTTAGACAAGATAGAGGAAGAGCAAAACAAAAGTAAGACCACCGCACAGCAAGCGGCCGCTGA
TCTTCAGACCTGGAGGAGGAGATATGAGGGACAATTGGAGAAGTGAATTATATAAATATAAAGTAGTAAA
AATTGAACCATTAGGAGTAGCACCCACCAAGGCAAAGAGAAGAGTGGTGCAGAGAGAAAAAAGAGCAGTG
GGAATAGGAGCTTTGTTCCTTGGGTTCTTGGGAGCAGCAGGAAGCACTATGGGCGCAGCGTCAATGACGC
TGACGGTACAGGCCAGACAATTATTGTCTGGTATAGTGCAGCAGCAGAACAATTTGCTGAGGGCTATTGA
GGCGCAACAGCATCTGTTGCAACTCACAGTCTGGGGCATCAAGCAGCTCCAGGCAAGAATCCTGGCTGTG
GAAAGATACCTAAAGGATCAACAGCTCCTGGGGATTTGGGGTTGCTCTGGAAAACTCATTTGCACCACTG
CTGTGCCTTGGAATGCTAGTTGGAGTAATAAATCTCTGGAACAGATTTGGAATCACACGACCTGGATGGA
GTGGGACAGAGAAATTAACAATTACACAAGCTTAATACACTCCTTAATTGAAGAATCGCAAAACCAGCAA
GAAAAGAATGAACAAGAATTATTGGAATTAGATAAATGGGCAAGTTTGTGGAATTGGTTTAACATAACAA
ATTGGCTGTGGTATATAAAATTATTCATAATGATAGTAGGAGGCTTGGTAGGTTTAAGAATAGTTTTTGC
TGTACTTTCTATAGTGAATAGAGTTAGGCAGGGATATTCACCATTATCGTTTCAGACCCACCTCCCAACC
CCGAGGGGACCCGACAGGCCCGAAGGAATAGAAGAAGAAGGTGGAGAGAGAGACAGAGACAGATCCATTC
GATTAGTGAACGGATCTCGACGGTATCGGTTAACTTTTAAAAGAAAAGGGGGGATTGGGGGGTATAGTGC
AGGGGAAAGAATAGTAGACATAATAGCAACAGACATACAAACTAAAGAATTACAAAAACAAATTACAAAA
TTCAAAATTTTATCGATAAGCTTGGGAGTTCCGCGTTACATAACTTACGGTAAATGGCCCGCCTGGCTGA
CCGCCCAACGACCCCCGCCCATTGACGTCAATAATGACGTATGTTCCCATAGTAACGCCAATAGGGACTT
TCCATTGACGTCAATGGGTGGAGTATTTACGGTAAACTGCCCACTTGGCAGTACATCAAGTGTATCATAT
GCCAAGTACGCCCCCTATTGACGTCAATGACGGTAAATGGCCCGCCTGGCATTATGCCCAGTACATGACC
TTATGGGACTTTCCTACTTGGCAGTACATCTACGTATTAGTCATCGCTATTACCATGGTGATGCGGTTTT
GGCAGTACATCAATGGGCGTGGATAGCGGTTTGACTCACGGGGATTTCCAAGTCTCCACCCCATTGACGT
CAATGGGAGTTTGTTTTGGCACCAAAATCAACGGGACTTTCCAAAATGTCGTAACAACTCCGCCCCATTG
ACGCAAATGGGCGGTAGGCGTGTACGGTGGGAGGTCTATATAAGCAGAGCTCGTTTAGTGAACCATTAAA
GGTTTATACCTTCCCAGGTAACAAACCATGGTGAGCAAGGGCGAGGCAGTGGGATCAGGATCAATGGAAG
ACGCCAAAAACATAAAGAAAGGCCCGGCGCCATTCTATCCGCTGGAAGATGGAACCGCTGGAGAGCAACT
GCATAAGGCTATGAAGAGATACGCCCTGGTTCCTGGAACAATTGCTTTTACAGATGCACATATCGAGGTG
GACATCACTTACGCTGAGTACTTCGAAATGTCCGTTCGGTTGGCAGAAGCTATGAAACGATATGGGCTGA
ATACAAATCACAGAATCGTCGTATGCAGTGAAAACTCTCTTCAATTCTTTATGCCGGTGTTGGGCGCGTT
ATTTATCGGAGTTGCAGTTGCGCCCGCGAACGACATTTATAATGAACGTGAATTGCTCAACAGTATGGGC
ATTTCGCAGCCTACCGTGGTGTTCGTTTCCAAAAAGGGGTTGCAAAAAATTTTGAACGTGCAAAAAAAGC
TCCCAATCATCCAAAAAATTATTATCATGGATTCTAAAACGGATTACCAGGGATTTCAGTCGATGTACAC
GTTCGTCACATCTCATCTACCTCCCGGTTTTAATGAATACGATTTTGTGCCAGAGTCCTTCGATAGGGAC
AAGACAATTGCACTGATCATGAACTCCTCTGGATCTACTGGTCTGCCTAAAGGTGTCGCTCTGCCTCATA
GAACTGCCTGCGTGAGATTCTCGCATGCCAGAGATCCTATTTTTGGCAATCAAATCATTCCGGATACTGC
GATTTTAAGTGTTGTTCCATTCCATCACGGTTTTGGAATGTTTACTACACTCGGATATTTGATATGTGGA
TTTCGAGTCGTCTTAATGTATAGATTTGAAGAAGAGCTGTTTCTGAGGAGCCTTCAGGATTACAAGATTC
AAAGTGCGCTGCTGGTGCCAACCCTATTCTCCTTCTTCGCCAAAAGCACTCTGATTGACAAATACGATTT
ATCTAATTTACACGAAATTGCTTCTGGTGGCGCTCCCCTCTCTAAGGAAGTCGGGGAAGCGGTTGCCAAG
AGGTTCCATCTGCCAGGTATCAGGCAAGGATATGGGCTCACTGAGACTACATCAGCTATTCTGATTACAC
CCGAGGGGGATGATAAACCGGGCGCGGTCGGTAAAGTTGTTCCATTTTTTGAAGCGAAGGTTGTGGATCT
GGATACCGGGAAAACGCTGGGCGTTAATCAAAGAGGCGAACTGTGTGTGAGAGGTCCTATGATTATGTCC
GGTTATGTAAACAATCCGGAAGCGACCAACGCCTTGATTGACAAGGATGGATGGCTACATTCTGGAGACA
TAGCTTACTGGGACGAAGACGAACACTTCTTCATCGTTGACCGCCTGAAGTCTCTGATTAAGTACAAAGG
CTATCAGGTGGCTCCCGCTGAATTGGAATCCATCTTGCTCCAACACCCCAACATCTTCGACGCAGGTGTC
GCAGGTCTTCCCGACGATGACGCCGGTGAACTTCCCGCCGCCGTTGTTGTTTTGGAGCACGGAAAGACGA
TGACGGAAAAAGAGATCGTGGATTACGTCGCCAGTCAAGTAACAACCGCGAAAAAGTTGCGCGGAGGAGT
TGTGTTTGTGGACGAAGTACCGAAAGGTCTTACCGGAAAACTCGACGCAAGAAAAATCAGAGAGATCCTC
ATAAAGGCCAAGAAGGGCGGAAAGATCGCCGTGTAATACAAGGTCGACAATCAACCTCTGTATTACAAAA
TTTGTGAAAGATTGACTGGTATTCTTAACTATGTTGCTCCTTTTACGCTATGTGGATACGCTGCTTTAAT
GCCTTTGTATCATGCTATTGCTTCCCGTATGGCTTTCATTTTCTCCTCCTTGTATAAATCCTGGTTGCTG
TCTCTTTATGAGGAGTTGTGGCCCGTTGTCAGGCAACGTGGCGTGGTGTGCACTGTGTTTGCTGACGCAA
CCCCCACTGGTTGGGGCATTGCCACCACCTGTCAGCTCCTTTCCGGGACTTTCGCTTTCCCCCTCCCTAT
TGCCACGGCGGAACTCATCGCCGCCTGCCTTGCCCGCTGCTGGACAGGGGCTCGGCTGTTGGGCACTGAC
AATTCCGTGGTGTTGTCGGGGAAGCTGACGTCCTTTCCATGGCTGCTCGCCTGTGTTGCCACCTGGATTC
TGCGCGGGACGTCCTTCTGCTACGTCCCTTCGGCCCTCAATCCAGCGGACCTTCCTTCCCGCGGCCTGCT
GCCGGCTCTGCGGCCTCTTCCGCGTCTTCGCCTTCGCCCTCAGACGAGTCGGATCTCCCTTTGGGCCGCC
TCCCCGCCTGGAATTCGAGCTCGGTACCTTTAAGACCAATGACTTACAAGGCAGCTGTAGATCTTAGCCA
CTTTTTAAAAGAAAAGGGGGGACTGGAAGGGCTAATTCACTCCCAACGAAGACAAGATCTGCTTTTTGCT
TGTACTGGGTCTCTCTGGTTAGACCAGATCTGAGCCTGGGAGCTCTCTGGCTAACTAGGGAACCCACTGC
TTAAGCCTCAATAAAGCTTGCCTTGAGTGCTTCAAGTAGTGTGTGCCCGTCTGTTGTGTGACTCTGGTAA
CTAGAGATCCCTCAGACCCTTTTAGTCAGTGTGGAAAATCTCTAGCAGTAGTAGTTCATGTCATCTTATT
ATTCAGTATTTATAACTTGCAAAGAAATGAATATCAGAGAGTGAGAGGAACTTGTTTATTGCAGCTTATA
ATGGTTACAAATAAAGCAATAGCATCACAAATTTCACAAATAAAGCATTTTTTTCACTGCATTCTAGTTG
TGGTTTGTCCAAACTCATCAATGTATCTTATCATGTCTGGCTCTAGCTATCCCGCCCCTAACTCCGCCCA
TCCCGCCCCTAACTCCGCCCAGTTCCGCCCATTCTCCGCCCCATGGCTGACTAATTTTTTTTATTTATGC
AGAGGCCGAGGCCGCCTCGGCCTCTGAGCTATTCCAGAAGTAGTGAGGAGGCTTTTTTGGAGGCCTAGGG
ACGTACCCAATTCGCCCTATAGTGAGTCGTATTACGCGCGCTCACTGGCCGTCGTTTTACAACGTCGTGA
CTGGGAAAACCCTGGCGTTACCCAACTTAATCGCCTTGCAGCACATCCCCCTTTCGCCAGCTGGCGTAAT
AGCGAAGAGGCCCGCACCGATCGCCCTTCCCAACAGTTGCGCAGCCTGAATGGCGAATGGG
[124 nt withheld, positions 5452-5575]
C
[91 nt withheld, positions 5577-5667]
A
[49 nt withheld, positions 5669-5717]
CCTTTGACGTTGGAGTCCACGTTCTTT
[37 nt withheld, positions 5745-5781]
ACCCTATCTCGGTCTATTCTTTTGATTTATAAGGGATTTTGCCGATTTCGGCCTATTGGTTAAAAAATGA
GCTGATTTAACAAAAATTTAACGCGAATTTTAACAAAATATTAACGCTTACAATTTAGGTGGCACTTTTC
GGGGAAATGTGCGCGGAACCCCTATTTGTTTATTTTTCTAAATACATTCAAATATGTATCCGCTCATGAG
ACAATAACCCTGATAAATGCTTCAATAATATTGAAAAAGGAAGAGTATGAGTATTCAACATTTCCGTGTC
GCCCTTATTCCCTTTTTTGCGGCATTTTGCCTTCCTGTTTTTGCTCACCCAGAAACGCTGGTGAAAGTAA
AAGATGCTGAAGATCAGTTGGGTGCACGAGTGGGTTACATCGAACTGGATCTCAACAGCGGTAAGATCCT
TGAGAGTTTTCGCCCCGAAGAACGTTTTCCAATGATGAGCACTTTTAAAGTTCTGCTATGTGGCGCGGTA
TTATCCCGTATTGACGCCGGGCAAGAGCAACTCGGTCGCCGCATACACTATTCTCAGAATGACTTGGTTG
AGTACTCACCAGTCACAGAAAAGCATCTTACGGATGGCATGACAGTAAGAGAATTATGCAGTGCTGCCAT
AACCATGAGTGATAACACTGCGGCCAACTTACTTCTGACAACGATCGGAGGACCGAAGGAGCTAACCGCT
TTTTTGCACAACATGGGGGATCATGTAACTCGCCTTGATCGTTGGGAACCGGAGCTGAATGAAGCCATAC
CAAACGACGAGCGTGACACCACGATGCCTGTAGCAATGGCAACAACGTTGCGCAAACTATTAACTGGCGA
ACTACTTACTCTAGCTTCCCGGCAACAATTAATAGACTGGATGGAGGCGGATAAAGTTGCAGGACCACTT
CTGCGCTCGGCCCTTCCGGCTGGCTGGTTTATTGCTGATAAATCTGGAGCCGGTGAGCGTGGGTCTCGCG
GTATCATTGCAGCACTGGGGCCAGATGGTAAGCCCTCCCGTATCGTAGTTATCTACACGACGGGGAGTCA
GGCAACTATGGATGAACGAAATAGACAGATCGCTGAGATAGGTGCCTCACTGATTAAGCATTGGTAACTG
TCAGACCAAGTTTACTCATATATACTTTAGATTGATTTAAAACTTCATTTTTAATTTAAAAGGATCTAGG
TGAAGATCCTTTTTGATAATCTCATGACCAAAATCCCTTAACGTGAGTTTTCGTTCCACTGAGCGTCAGA
CCCCGTAGAAAAGATCAAAGGATCTTCTTGAGATCCTTTTTTTCTGCGCGTAATCTGCTGCTTGCAAACA
AAAAAACCACCGCTACCAGCGGTGGTTTGTTTGCCGGATCAAGAGCTACCAACTCTTTTTCCGAAGGTAA
CTGGCTTCAGCAGAGCGCAGATACCAAATACTGTTCTTCTAGTGTAGCCGTAGTTAGGCCACCACTTCAA
GAACTCTGTAGCACCGCCTACATACCTCGCTCTGCTAATCCTGTTACCAGTGGCTGCTGCCAGTGGCGAT
AAGTCGTGTCTTACCGGGTTGGACTCAAGACGATAGTTACCGGATAAGGCGCAGCGGTCGGGCTGAACGG
GGGGTTCGTGCACACAGCCCAGCTTGGAGCGAACGACCTACACCGAACTGAGATACCTACAGCGTGAGCT
ATGAGAAAGCGCCACGCTTCCCGAAGGGAGAAAGGCGGACAGGTATCCGGTAAGCGGCAGGGTCGGAACA
GGAGAGCGCACGAGGGAGCTTCCAGGGGGAAACGCCTGGTATCTTTATAGTCCTGTCGGGTTTCGCCACC
TCTGACTTGAGCGTCGATTTTTGTGATGCTCGTCAGGGGGGCGGAGCCTATGGAAAAACGCCAGCAACGC
GGCCTTTTTACGGTTCCTGGCCTTTTGCTGGCCTTTTGCTCACATGTTCTTTCCTGCGTTATCCCCTGAT
TCTGTGGATAACCGTATTACCGCCTTTGAGTGAGCTGATACCGCTCGCCGCAGCCGAACGACCGAGCGCA
GCGAGTCAGTGAGCGAGGAAGCGGAAGAGCGCCCAATACGCAAACCGCCTCTCCCCGCGCGTTGGCCGAT
TCATTAATGCAGCTGGCACGACAGGTTTCCCGACTGGAAAGCGGGCAGTGAGCGCAACGCAATTAATGTG
AGTTAGCTCACTCATTAGGCACCCCAGGCTTTCCACTTTATGCTTCCGGCTCGTATGTTGTGTGGAATTG
TGAGCGGATAACAATTTCACACAGGAAACAGCTATGACCATGATTACGCCAAGCGCGCAATTAACCCTCA
CTAAAGGGAACAAAAGCTGGAGCTGCAAGCTTAATGTAGTCTTATGCAATACTCTTGTAGTCTTGCAACA
TGGTAACGATGAGTTAGCAACATGCCTTACAAGGAGAGAAAAAGCACCGTGCATGCCGATTGGTGGAAGT
AAGGTGGTACGATCGTGCCTTATTAGGAAGGCAACAGACGGGTCTGACATGGATTGGACGAACCACTGAA
TTGCCGCATTGCAGAGATATTGTATTTAAGTGCCTAGCTCGATACATAAAC
